Addgene plasmid #232812: pGNL2-#4
Purpose: Mammalian expression of GNL2 (1-660aa)
Depositing lab: Shiro Iuchi.
Backbone
  Vector backbone: pEGFP-C2
  Vector type: Mammalian Expression
Growth in bacteria
  Bacterial resistance: Kanamycin, 50 μg/mL
  Growth temperature: 37°C
  Growth strain: NEB Stable
  Copy number: High Copy
Gene/Insert
  Gene/Insert name: GNL2 fragment (1-660aa)
  Species: H. sapiens (human)
  Mutation: deletion (661-731aa)
  Entrez Gene: GNL2 (a.k.a. HUMAUANTIG, NGP1, Ngp-1, Nog2, Nug2)
  Tag / fusion protein: EGFP (N terminal on insert)
  Cloning method: Other
Terms and licenses: Academic/Nonprofit Terms; Industry Terms: Not Available to Industry
How to cite: pGNL2-#4 was a gift from Shiro Iuchi (Addgene plasmid # 232812)
