[The description below was written by a language model from this plasmid's Addgene catalogue record and pLannotate feature annotations shown in this document.]
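Description:
pGNL2-#4 is a mammalian expression plasmid built on the pEGFP-C2 backbone that produces a C-terminally truncated form of human GNL2 (also known as NGP1, Nog2 or Nug2) fused to EGFP. The insert encodes residues 1–660, so the last 71 amino acids of the full-length protein (661–731) are deleted. In the 6,672 nt sequenced record, the human cytomegalovirus immediate early enhancer and promoter drive the EGFP coding sequence. This is followed by a short remnant of the multiple cloning site that acts as a linker, then the GNL2 fragment, placing EGFP at the N terminus of the fusion. An SV40 polyadenylation signal terminates the transcript. The short "large T antigen" fragment annotated just upstream of it most likely reflects SV40-derived sequence flanking that signal, not an intended coding element.

The plasmid replicates in bacteria at high copy from a ColE1/pUC-type origin, and it also carries an f1 phage origin. Selection relies on a single Tn5 aminoglycoside phosphotransferase gene (NeoR/KanR) placed behind tandem bacterial (bla) and SV40 early promoters and ended by the HSV TK poly(A) signal. This gene confers kanamycin resistance in E. coli and allows G418 selection of transfected mammalian cells. The small ble and bGH poly(A) fragments in the annotation appear to be partial matches to backbone sequence, not functional parts.

GNL2 is a nucleolar GTPase that associates with pre-60S ribosomal subunits and is needed for their maturation and nuclear export. A fluorescent truncation of this kind suits studies of how loss of the C-terminal region affects the protein's localisation or function in living cells, although the record states the purpose only as mammalian expression of the 1–660 fragment.
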