Features (pLannotate 1.2.2; 15 found; start..end, strand, type, name):
     61..364     +  enhancer       CMV enhancer: human cytomegalovirus immediate early enhancer
    365..568     +  promoter       CMV promoter: human cytomegalovirus (CMV) immediate early promoter
    613..1329    +  CDS            EGFP: EGFP is a basic (constitutively fluorescent) green fluorescent protein published in 1996, derived from Aequorea victoria. It is reported to be a rapidly-maturing weak dimer with moderate acid sensitivity.
   1335..1368    +  misc_feature   MCS (fragment): multiple cloning site
   1369..3348    +  CDS            GNL2 (fragment) (sequence partly withheld): NOG2_HUMAN - Also known as NGP1. Experimental evidence at protein level: Swiss-Prot protein existence level 1. GTPase that associates with pre-60S ribosomal subunits in the nucleolus and is required for their nuclear export and maturation (By similarity). May promote cell proliferation possibly by increasing p53/TP53 protein levels, and consequently those of its downstream product CDKN1A/p21, and decreasing RPL23A protein levels (PubMed:26203195). From Homo sapiens (Human).
   3353..3437    +  CDS            large T antigen (fragment): large T antigen from SV40 (simian virus 40)
   3460..3581    +  polyA_signal   SV40 poly(A) signal: SV40 polyadenylation signal
   3615..4043    -  rep_origin     f1 ori (sequence partly withheld): f1 bacteriophage origin of replication; arrow indicates direction of (+) strand synthesis
   4070..4174    +  promoter       AmpR promoter: bla
   4176..4533    +  promoter       SV40 promoter: SV40 enhancer and early promoter
   4568..5362    +  CDS            NeoR/KanR: aminoglycoside phosphotransferase from Tn5; aph(3')-II (or nptII); confers resistance to neomycin, kanamycin, and G418 (Geneticin®)
   5383..5535    +  CDS            ble (fragment): BLE_KLEPN - Experimental evidence at protein level: Swiss-Prot protein existence level 1. Binding protein with a strong affinity to the bleomycin family of antibiotics. Binds to CL990; an antimitotic-antibiotic compound. From Klebsiella pneumoniae.
   5594..5641    +  polyA_signal   HSV TK poly(A) signal: herpes simplex virus thymidine kinase polyadenylation signal (Cole and Stacy, 1985)
   5732..5748    -  polyA_signal   bGH poly(A) signal (fragment): bovine growth hormone polyadenylation signal
   5970..6558    +  rep_origin     ori: high-copy-number ColE1/pMB1/pBR322/pUC origin of replication
>Addgene plasmid #232812 | pGNL2-#4 | addgene full sequence | sequence record 462735 | Addgene NGS Result
TAGTTATTAATAGTAATCAATTACGGGGTCATTAGTTCATAGCCCATATATGGAGTTCCGCGTTACATAA
CTTACGGTAAATGGCCCGCCTGGCTGACCGCCCAACGACCCCCGCCCATTGACGTCAATAATGACGTATG
TTCCCATAGTAACGCCAATAGGGACTTTCCATTGACGTCAATGGGTGGAGTATTTACGGTAAACTGCCCA
CTTGGCAGTACATCAAGTGTATCATATGCCAAGTACGCCCCCTATTGACGTCAATGACGGTAAATGGCCC
GCCTGGCATTATGCCCAGTACATGACCTTATGGGACTTTCCTACTTGGCAGTACATCTACGTATTAGTCA
TCGCTATTACCATGGTGATGCGGTTTTGGCAGTACATCAATGGGCGTGGATAGCGGTTTGACTCACGGGG
ATTTCCAAGTCTCCACCCCATTGACGTCAATGGGAGTTTGTTTTGGCACCAAAATCAACGGGACTTTCCA
AAATGTCGTAACAACTCCGCCCCATTGACGCAAATGGGCGGTAGGCGTGTACGGTGGGAGGTCTATATAA
GCAGAGCTGGTTTAGTGAACCGTCAGATCCGCTAGCGCTACCGGTCGCCACCATGGTGAGCAAGGGCGAG
GAGCTGTTCACCGGGGTGGTGCCCATCCTGGTCGAGCTGGACGGCGACGTAAACGGCCACAAGTTCAGCG
TGTCCGGCGAGGGCGAGGGCGATGCCACCTACGGCAAGCTGACCCTGAAGTTCATCTGCACCACCGGCAA
GCTGCCCGTGCCCTGGCCCACCCTCGTGACCACCCTGACCTACGGCGTGCAGTGCTTCAGCCGCTACCCC
GACCACATGAAGCAGCACGACTTCTTCAAGTCCGCCATGCCCGAAGGCTACGTCCAGGAGCGCACCATCT
TCTTCAAGGACGACGGCAACTACAAGACCCGCGCCGAGGTGAAGTTCGAGGGCGACACCCTGGTGAACCG
CATCGAGCTGAAGGGCATCGACTTCAAGGAGGACGGCAACATCCTGGGGCACAAGCTGGAGTACAACTAC
AACAGCCACAACGTCTATATCATGGCCGACAAGCAGAAGAACGGCATCAAGGTGAACTTCAAGATCCGCC
ACAACATCGAGGACGGCAGCGTGCAGCTCGCCGACCACTACCAGCAGAACACCCCCATCGGCGACGGCCC
CGTGCTGCTGCCCGACAACCACTACCTGAGCACCCAGTCCGCCCTGAGCAAAGACCCCAACGAGAAGCGC
GATCACATGGTCCTGCTGGAGTTCGTGACCGCCGCCGGGATCACTCTCGGCATGGACGAGCTGTACAAGT
CCGGCCGGACTCAGATCTCGAGCTCAAGCTTCGAATTCATGGTGAAGCCCAAGTACAAAGGACGGAGCAC
CATCAACCCGTCCAAGGCCAGCACAAACCCAGATCGAGTGCAGGGAGCAGGAGGCCAAAACATGAGGGAC
CGGGCCACCATCCGGCGCCTGAATATGTATAGGCAAAAGGAGCGCAGGAACAGTCGTGGTAAAATAATTA
AACCCCTGCAATATCAATCAACGGTGGCTTCTGGCACAGTGGCAAGAGTAGAGCCAAATATTAAATGGTT
TGGAAACACACGTGTGATTAAGCAGTCATCATTACAAAAATTTCAAGAGGAAATGGATACAGTTATGAAG
GATCCATACAAAGTTGTCATGAAGCAAAGCAAGTTACCAATGTCTCTTCTCCATGATCGAATCCGGCCTC
ATAACTTGAAGGTG
[999 nt withheld, positions 1765-2763]
GAGCCACTTGTGGCCCCCCAGCTTCTACCCTCCTCATCTTTGGAAGTTGTCCCAGAAGCAGCCCAGAACA
ATCCAGGGGAGGAAGTCACAGAAACTGCAGGTGAAGGGTCAGAATCCATCATTAAGGAAGAAACAGAAGA
GAACAGTCACTGTGATGCTAACACAGAGATGCAGCAGATTCTCACACGAGTTCGGCAGAACTTTGGTAAA
ATCAACGTGGTGCCTCAGTTTTCTGGGGATGACCTGGTTCCTGTGGAGGTGTCAGATCTTGAGGAAGAGC
TTGAGAGCTTTTCTGATGAAGAGGAGGAGGAACAGGAGCAACAAAGAGATGATGCGGAAGAGTCTTCCTC
GGAGCCTGAGGAGGAAAATGTGGGAAACGACACCAAAGCCGTTATTAAAGCACTGGATGAGAAGATTGCC
AAATATCAGAAGTTTCTAGACAAAGCCAAAGCCAAAAAGTTTTCAGCAGTCAGAATATCCAAGGGACTGA
GTGAAAAGATATTTGCAAAACCTGAAGAACAAAGAAAAACACTGGAAGAAGATGTAGATGACAGAGCACC
TTCCAAAAAGGGAAAGAAGCGGAAGTAACTGATCATAATCAGCCATACCACATTTGTAGAGGTTTTACTT
GCTTTAAAAAACCTCCCACACCTCCCCCTGAACCTGAAACATAAAATGAATGCAATTGTTGTTGTTAACT
TGTTTATTGCAGCTTATAATGGTTACAAATAAAGCAATAGCATCACAAATTTCACAAATAAAGCATTTTT
TTCACTGCATTCTAGTTGTGGTTTGTCCAAACTCATCAATGTATCTTAACGCGTAAATTGTAAGCGTTAA
TATTTTGTTAAAATTCGCGTTAAATTTTTGTTAAATCAGCTCATTTTTTAACCAATAGGCCGAAATCGGC
AAAATCCCTTATAAATCAAAAGAATAGACCGAGATAGGGT
[37 nt withheld, positions 3714-3750]
AAAGAACGTGGACTCCAACGTCAAAGG
[49 nt withheld, positions 3778-3826]
T
[91 nt withheld, positions 3828-3918]
G
[124 nt withheld, positions 3920-4043]
CAGGTGGCACTTTTCGGGGAAATGTGCGCGGAACCCCTATTTGTTTATTTTTCTAAATACATTCAAATAT
GTATCCGCTCATGAGACAATAACCCTGATAAATGCTTCAATAATATTGAAAAAGGAAGAGTCCTGAGGCG
GAAAGAACCAGCTGTGGAATGTGTGTCAGTTAGGGTGTGGAAAGTCCCCAGGCTCCCCAGCAGGCAGAAG
TATGCAAAGCATGCATCTCAATTAGTCAGCAACCAGGTGTGGAAAGTCCCCAGGCTCCCCAGCAGGCAGA
AGTATGCAAAGCATGCATCTCAATTAGTCAGCAACCATAGTCCCGCCCCTAACTCCGCCCATCCCGCCCC
TAACTCCGCCCAGTTCCGCCCATTCTCCGCCCCATGGCTGACTAATTTTTTTTATTTATGCAGAGGCCGA
GGCCGCCTCGGCCTCTGAGCTATTCCAGAAGTAGTGAGGAGGCTTTTTTGGAGGCCTAGGCTTTTGCAAA
GATCGATCAAGAGACAGGATGAGGATCGTTTCGCATGATTGAACAAGATGGATTGCACGCAGGTTCTCCG
GCCGCTTGGGTGGAGAGGCTATTCGGCTATGACTGGGCACAACAGACAATCGGCTGCTCTGATGCCGCCG
TGTTCCGGCTGTCAGCGCAGGGGCGCCCGGTTCTTTTTGTCAAGACCGACCTGTCCGGTGCCCTGAATGA
ACTGCAAGACGAGGCAGCGCGGCTATCGTGGCTGGCCACGACGGGCGTTCCTTGCGCAGCTGTGCTCGAC
GTTGTCACTGAAGCGGGAAGGGACTGGCTGCTATTGGGCGAAGTGCCGGGGCAGGATCTCCTGTCATCTC
ACCTTGCTCCTGCCGAGAAAGTATCCATCATGGCTGATGCAATGCGGCGGCTGCATACGCTTGATCCGGC
TACCTGCCCATTCGACCACCAAGCGAAACATCGCATCGAGCGAGCACGTACTCGGATGGAAGCCGGTCTT
GTCGATCAGGATGATCTGGACGAAGAGCATCAGGGGCTCGCGCCAGCCGAACTGTTCGCCAGGCTCAAGG
CGAGCATGCCCGACGGCGAGGATCTCGTCGTGACCCATGGCGATGCCTGCTTGCCGAATATCATGGTGGA
AAATGGCCGCTTTTCTGGATTCATCGACTGTGGCCGGCTGGGTGTGGCGGACCGCTATCAGGACATAGCG
TTGGCTACCCGTGATATTGCTGAAGAGCTTGGCGGCGAATGGGCTGACCGCTTCCTCGTGCTTTACGGTA
TCGCCGCTCCCGATTCGCAGCGCATCGCCTTCTATCGCCTTCTTGACGAGTTCTTCTGAGCGGGACTCTG
GGGTTCGAAATGACCGACCAAGCGACGCCCAACCTGCCATCACGAGATTTCGATTCCACCGCCGCCTTCT
ATGAAAGGTTGGGCTTCGGAATCGTTTTCCGGGACGCCGGCTGGATGATCCTCCAGCGCGGGGATCTCAT
GCTGGAGTTCTTCGCCCACCCTAGGGGGAGGCTAACTGAAACACGGAAGGAGACAATACCGGAAGGAACC
CGCGCTATGACGGCAATAAAAAGACAGAATAAAACGCACGGTGTTGGGTCGTTTGTTCATAAACGCGGGG
TTCGGTCCCAGGGCTGGCACTCTGTCGATACCCCACCGAGACCCCATTGGGGCCAATACGCCCGCGTTTC
TTCCTTTTCCCCACCCCACCCCCCAAGTTCGGGTGAAGGCCCAGGGCTCGCAGCCAACGTCGGGGCGGCA
GGCCCTGCCATAGCCTCAGGTTACTCATATATACTTTAGATTGATTTAAAACTTCATTTTTAATTTAAAA
GGATCTAGGTGAAGATCCTTTTTGATAATCTCATGACCAAAATCCCTTAACGTGAGTTTTCGTTCCACTG
AGCGTCAGACCCCGTAGAAAAGATCAAAGGATCTTCTTGAGATCCTTTTTTTCTGCGCGTAATCTGCTGC
TTGCAAACAAAAAAACCACCGCTACCAGCGGTGGTTTGTTTGCCGGATCAAGAGCTACCAACTCTTTTTC
CGAAGGTAACTGGCTTCAGCAGAGCGCAGATACCAAATACTGTTCTTCTAGTGTAGCCGTAGTTAGGCCA
CCACTTCAAGAACTCTGTAGCACCGCCTACATACCTCGCTCTGCTAATCCTGTTACCAGTGGCTGCTGCC
AGTGGCGATAAGTCGTGTCTTACCGGGTTGGACTCAAGACGATAGTTACCGGATAAGGCGCAGCGGTCGG
GCTGAACGGGGGGTTCGTGCACACAGCCCAGCTTGGAGCGAACGACCTACACCGAACTGAGATACCTACA
GCGTGAGCTATGAGAAAGCGCCACGCTTCCCGAAGGGAGAAAGGCGGACAGGTATCCGGTAAGCGGCAGG
GTCGGAACAGGAGAGCGCACGAGGGAGCTTCCAGGGGGAAACGCCTGGTATCTTTATAGTCCTGTCGGGT
TTCGCCACCTCTGACTTGAGCGTCGATTTTTGTGATGCTCGTCAGGGGGGCGGAGCCTATGGAAAAACGC
CAGCAACGCGGCCTTTTTACGGTTCCTGGCCTTTTGCTGGCCTTTTGCTCACATGTTCTTTCCTGCGTTA
TCCCCTGATTCTGTGGATAACCGTATTACCGCCATGCAT
