>Addgene plasmid #232812 | pGNL2-#4 | depositor partial sequence | sequence record 457847 | GNL2 (1-660aa)
CGNGCAGTGGGAAAGTTGCAACACTGACAAGAACAGATCAGTGTGAGTTCATTGCTTATCCAAATGTTGG
C
[52 nt withheld, positions 72-123]
ATTGCAGGTGAAACAAAGGTCTGGCAGTATATTAC
[339 nt withheld, positions 159-497]
GAGCCACTTGTGGCCCCCCAGCTTCTACCCTCCTCATCTTTGGAAGTTGTCCCAGAAGCAGCCCAGAACA
ATCCAGGGGAGGAAGTCACAGAAACTGCAGGTGAAGGGTCAGAATCCATCATTAAGGAAGAAACAGAAGA
GAACAGTCACTGTGATGCTAACACAGAGATGCAGCAGATTCTCACACGAGTTCGGCAGAACTTTGGTAAA
ATCAACGTGGTGCCTCAGTTTTCTGGGGATGACCTGGTTCCTGTGGAGGTGTCAGATCTTGAGGAAGAGC
TTGAGAGCTTTTCTGATGAAGAGGAGGAGGAACAGGAGCAACAAAGAGATGATGCGGAAGAGTCTTCCTC
GGAGCCTGAGGAGGAAAATGTGGGAAACGACACCAAAGCCGTTATTAAAGCACTGGATGAGAAGATTGCC
AAATATCAGAAGTTTCTAGACAAAGCCAAAGCCAAAAAGTTTTCAGCAGTCAGAATATCCAAGGGACTGA
GTGAAAAGATATTTGCAAAACCTGAAGAACAAAGAAAAACACTGGAAGAAGATGTAGATGACAGAGCACC
TTCCAAAAAGGGAAAGAAGCGGAAGTAACTATNTTCNNNTNNC
